Addgene plasmid #175519: pET-51b-HaloTag11
Purpose: Expression of HaloTag11 in bacterial cells
Depositing lab: Kai Johnsson. Depositing organization: Max Planck Institute for Medical Research. Publication: Engineered HaloTag variants for fluorescence lifetime multiplexing. Frei MS, Tarnawski M, Roberti MJ, Koch B, Hiblot J, Johnsson K. Nat Methods. 2021 Dec 16. pii: 10.1038/s41592-021-01341-x. doi: 10.1038/s41592-021-01341-x. PubMed 34916672.
Backbone
  Vector backbone: pET51b(+)
  Vector type: Bacterial Expression
Growth in bacteria
  Bacterial resistance: Ampicillin, 100 μg/mL
  Growth temperature: 37°C
  Growth strain: DH5alpha
  Copy number: Low Copy
Gene/Insert
  Gene/Insert name: HaloTag11 (alt name: HaloTag11)
  Species: H. sapiens (human)
  Tag / fusion protein: His (N terminal on insert)
  Cloning method: Gibson Cloning
Terms and licenses: Academic/Nonprofit Terms; Industry Terms: Not Available to Industry
How to cite: pET-51b-HaloTag11 was a gift from Kai Johnsson (Addgene plasmid # 175519 ; http://n2t.net/addgene:175519 ; RRID:Addgene_175519)
