[The description below was written by a language model from this plasmid's Addgene catalogue record and pLannotate feature annotations shown in this document.]
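Description:
pET-51b-HaloTag11 is a bacterial expression plasmid of about 6 kb, built on the pET51b(+) backbone by Gibson cloning for production of the HaloTag11 protein in E. coli. It is propagated through a ColE1/pBR322-type origin that is accompanied by the rop gene and the bom mobility region, consistent with its catalogue listing as low copy. Selection is by ampicillin through the β-lactamase gene under its own promoter. An f1 origin is also present, which allows single-stranded DNA production. Short tetracycline-resistance fragments and a predicted open reading frame in the annotation are non-functional remnants of the pBR322 ancestry.

The expression cassette follows the standard pET layout: a T7 promoter immediately followed by a lac operator, the efficient phage T7 gene 10 ribosome binding site, the coding region, and a T7 terminator. A plasmid-borne lacI gene supplies lac repressor, so transcription requires a host that provides T7 RNA polymerase and is induced with IPTG. The open reading frame contains a TEV protease site directly upstream of the HaloTag sequence, a modified bacterial dehalogenase that bonds covalently to chloroalkane ligands. The catalogue records an N-terminal His tag, which is not separately annotated in the feature table but presumably sits ahead of the TEV site, allowing affinity purification and tag removal. A very short downstream match to a solubility tag may be only an annotation artefact. The catalogue lists the insert species as human, although the annotation describes HaloTag as bacterial in origin. HaloTag11 comes from work engineering HaloTag variants for fluorescence lifetime multiplexing, and the plasmid serves to produce the recombinant protein.
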