Features (pLannotate 1.2.2; 19 found; start..end, strand, type, name):
      2..49      +  terminator     T7 terminator: transcription terminator for bacteriophage T7 RNA polymerase
     86..541     +  rep_origin     f1 ori (sequence partly withheld): f1 bacteriophage origin of replication; arrow indicates direction of (+) strand synthesis
    656..1516    -  CDS            AmpR: β-lactamase; bla; confers resistance to ampicillin, carbenicillin, and related antibiotics
   1517..1609    -  promoter       AmpR promoter: bla
   1690..2278    +  rep_origin     ori: high-copy-number ColE1/pMB1/pBR322/pUC origin of replication
   2464..2603    -  misc_feature   bom: basis of mobility region from pBR322
   2705..2896    -  CDS            rop: Rop protein, which maintains plasmids at low copy number; rop
   2913..3293    +  CDS            YPB1_ECOLX: Protein predicted: Swiss-Prot protein existence level 4. From Escherichia coli.
   3355..3419    -  CDS            TcR (fragment): tetracycline efflux protein; tet; confers resistance to tetracycline
   3434..3455    -  protein_bind   CAP binding site: CAP binding activates transcription in the presence of cAMP. E. coli catabolite activator protein
   3468..4550    -  CDS            lacI: lac repressor; lacI; The lac repressor binds to the lac operator to inhibit transcription in E. coli. This inhibition can be relieved by adding lactose or isopropyl-β-D-thiogalactopyranoside (IPTG).
   4551..4628    -  promoter       lacI promoter: lacI
   4636..4915    -  CDS            TcR (fragment): tetracycline efflux protein; tet; confers resistance to tetracycline
   4941..4959    +  promoter       T7 promoter: promoter for bacteriophage T7 RNA polymerase
   4960..4984    +  protein_bind   lac operator: The lac repressor binds to the lac operator to inhibit transcription in E. coli. This inhibition can be relieved by adding lactose or isopropyl-β-D-thiogalactopyranoside (IPTG). lac repressor encoded by lacI
   4999..5021    +  RBS            RBS: efficient ribosome binding site from bacteriophage T7 gene 10 (Olins and Rangwala, 1989)
   5061..5081    +  CDS            TEV site: tobacco etch virus (TEV) protease recognition and cleavage site
   5082..5958    +  CDS            HaloTag® (fragment): modified bacterial dehalogenase that forms covalent bonds with chloroalkane derivatives
   5969..5986    +  CDS            SET1 (fragment): solubility-enhancement tag derived from T7 phage gene 10B
>Addgene plasmid #175519 | pET-51b-HaloTag11 | addgene full sequence | sequence record 343760 | Addgene NGS Result
ACTAGCATAACCCCTTGGGGCCTCTAAACGGGTCTTGAGGGGTTTTTTGCTGAAAGGAGGAACTATATCC
GGATTGGCGAATGGG
[124 nt withheld, positions 86-209]
C
[91 nt withheld, positions 211-301]
A
[49 nt withheld, positions 303-351]
CCTTTGACGTTGGAGTCCACGTTCTTT
[37 nt withheld, positions 379-415]
ACCCTATCTCGGTCTATTCTTTTGATTTATAAGGGATTTTGCCGATTTCGGCCTATTGGTTAAAAAATGA
GCTGATTTAACAAAAATTTAACGCGAATTTTAACAAAATATTAACGTTTACAATTTCTGGCGGCACGATG
GCATGAGATTATCAAAAAGGATCTTCACCTAGATCCTTTTAAATTAAAAATGAAGTTTTAAATCAATCTA
AAGTATATATGAGTAAACTTGGTCTGACAGTTACCAATGCTTAATCAGTGAGGCACCTATCTCAGCGATC
TGTCTATTTCGTTCATCCATAGTTGCCTGACTCCCCGTCGTGTAGATAACTACGATACGGGAGGGCTTAC
CATCTGGCCCCAGTGCTGCAATGATACCGCGAGACCCACGCTCACCGGCTCCAGATTTATCAGCAATAAA
CCAGCCAGCCGGAAGGGCCGAGCGCAGAAGTGGTCCTGCAACTTTATCCGCCTCCATCCAGTCTATTAAT
TGTTGCCGGGAAGCTAGAGTAAGTAGTTCGCCAGTTAATAGTTTGCGCAACGTTGTTGCCATTGCTACAG
GCATCGTGGTGTCACGCTCGTCGTTTGGTATGGCTTCATTCAGCTCCGGTTCCCAACGATCAAGGCGAGT
TACATGATCCCCCATGTTGTGCAAAAAAGCGGTTAGCTCCTTCGGTCCTCCGATCGTTGTCAGAAGTAAG
TTGGCCGCAGTGTTATCACTCATGGTTATGGCAGCACTGCATAATTCTCTTACTGTCATGCCATCCGTAA
GATGCTTTTCTGTGACTGGTGAGTACTCAACCAAGTCATTCTGAGAATAGTGTATGCGGCGACCGAGTTG
CTCTTGCCCGGCGTCAATACGGGATAATACCGCGCCACATAGCAGAACTTTAAAAGTGCTCATCATTGGA
AAACGTTCTTCGGGGCGAAAACTCTCAAGGATCTTACCGCTGTTGAGATCCAGTTCGATGTAACCCACTC
GTGCACCCAACTGATCTTCAGCATCTTTTACTTTCACCAGCGTTTCTGGGTGAGCAAAAACAGGAAGGCA
AAATGCCGCAAAAAAGGGAATAAGGGCGACACGGAAATGTTGAATACTCATACTCTTCCTTTTTCAATCA
TGATTGAAGCATTTATCAGGGTTATTGTCTCATGAGCGGATACATATTTGAATGTATTTAGAAAAATAAA
CAAATAGGTCATGACCAAAATCCCTTAACGTGAGTTTTCGTTCCACTGAGCGTCAGACCCCGTAGAAAAG
ATCAAAGGATCTTCTTGAGATCCTTTTTTTCTGCGCGTAATCTGCTGCTTGCAAACAAAAAAACCACCGC
TACCAGCGGTGGTTTGTTTGCCGGATCAAGAGCTACCAACTCTTTTTCCGAAGGTAACTGGCTTCAGCAG
AGCGCAGATACCAAATACTGTCCTTCTAGTGTAGCCGTAGTTAGGCCACCACTTCAAGAACTCTGTAGCA
CCGCCTACATACCTCGCTCTGCTAATCCTGTTACCAGTGGCTGCTGCCAGTGGCGATAAGTCGTGTCTTA
CCGGGTTGGACTCAAGACGATAGTTACCGGATAAGGCGCAGCGGTCGGGCTGAACGGGGGGTTCGTGCAC
ACAGCCCAGCTTGGAGCGAACGACCTACACCGAACTGAGATACCTACAGCGTGAGCTATGAGAAAGCGCC
ACGCTTCCCGAAGGGAGAAAGGCGGACAGGTATCCGGTAAGCGGCAGGGTCGGAACAGGAGAGCGCACGA
GGGAGCTTCCAGGGGGAAACGCCTGGTATCTTTATAGTCCTGTCGGGTTTCGCCACCTCTGACTTGAGCG
TCGATTTTTGTGATGCTCGTCAGGGGGGCGGAGCCTATGGAAAAACGCCAGCAACGCGGCCTTTTTACGG
TTCCTGGCCTTTTGCTGGCCTTTTGCTCACATGTTCTTTCCTGCGTTATCCCCTGATTCTGTGGATAACC
GTATTACCGCCTTTGAGTGAGCTGATACCGCTCGCCGCAGCCGAACGACCGAGCGCAGCGAGTCAGTGAG
CGAGGAAGCGGAAGAGCGCCTGATGCGGTATTTTCTCCTTACGCATCTGTGCGGTATTTCACACCGCAAT
GGTGCACTCTCAGTACAATCTGCTCTGATGCCGCATAGTTAAGCCAGTATACACTCCGCTATCGCTACGT
GACTGGGTCATGGCTGCGCCCCGACACCCGCCAACACCCGCTGACGCGCCCTGACGGGCTTGTCTGCTCC
CGGCATCCGCTTACAGACAAGCTGTGACCGTCTCCGGGAGCTGCATGTGTCAGAGGTTTTCACCGTCATC
ACCGAAACGCGCGAGGCAGCTGCGGTAAAGCTCATCAGCGTGGTCGTGAAGCGATTCACAGATGTCTGCC
TGTTCATCCGCGTCCAGCTCGTTGAGTTTCTCCAGAAGCGTTAATGTCTGGCTTCTGATAAAGCGGGCCA
TGTTAAGGGCGGTTTTTTCCTGTTTGGTCACTGATGCCTCCGTGTAAGGGGGATTTCTGTTCATGGGGGT
AATGATACCGATGAAACGAGAGAGGATGCTCACGATACGGGTTACTGATGATGAACATGCCCGGTTACTG
GAACGTTGTGAGGGTAAACAACTGGCGGTATGGATGCGGCGGGACCAGAGAAAAATCACTCAGGGTCAAT
GCCAGCGCTTCGTTAATACAGATGTAGGTGTTCCACAGGGTAGCCAGCAGCATCCTGCGATGCAGATCCG
GAACATAATGGTGCAGGGCGCTGACTTCCGCGTTTCCAGACTTTACGAAACACGGAAACCGAAGACCATT
CATGTTGTTGCTCAGGTCGCAGACGTTTTGCAGCAGCAGTCGCTTCACGTTCGCTCGCGTATCGGTGATT
CATTCTGCTAACCAGTAAGGCAACCCCGCCAGCCTAGCCGGGTCCTCAACGACAGGAGCACGATCATGCT
AGTCATGCCCCGCGCCCACCGGAAGGAGCTGACTGGGTTGAAGGCTCTCAAGGGCATCGGTCGAGATCCC
GGTGCCTAATGAGTGAGCTAACTTACATTAATTGCGTTGCGCTCACTGCCCGCTTTCCAGTCGGGAAACC
TGTCGTGCCAGCTGCATTAATGAATCGGCCAACGCGCGGGGAGAGGCGGTTTGCGTATTGGGCGCCAGGG
TGGTTTTTCTTTTCACCAGTGAGACGGGCAACAGCTGATTGCCCTTCACCGCCTGGCCCTGAGAGAGTTG
CAGCAAGCGGTCCACGCTGGTTTGCCCCAGCAGGCGAAAATCCTGTTTGATGGTGGTTAACGGCGGGATA
TAACATGAGCTGTCTTCGGTATCGTCGTATCCCACTACCGAGATGTCCGCACCAACGCGCAGCCCGGACT
CGGTAATGGCGCGCATTGCGCCCAGCGCCATCTGATCGTTGGCAACCAGCATCGCAGTGGGAACGATGCC
CTCATTCAGCATTTGCATGGTTTGTTGAAAACCGGACATGGCACTCCAGTCGCCTTCCCGTTCCGCTATC
GGCTGAATTTGATTGCGAGTGAGATATTTATGCCAGCCAGCCAGACGCAGACGCGCCGAGACAGAACTTA
ATGGGCCCGCTAACAGCGCGATTTGCTGGTGACCCAATGCGACCAGATGCTCCACGCCCAGTCGCGTACC
GTCTTCATGGGAGAAAATAATACTGTTGATGGGTGTCTGGTCAGAGACATCAAGAAATAACGCCGGAACA
TTAGTGCAGGCAGCTTCCACAGCAATGGCATCCTGGTCATCCAGCGGATAGTTAATGATCAGCCCACTGA
CGCGTTGCGCGAGAAGATTGTGCACCGCCGCTTTACAGGCTTCGACGCCGCTTCGTTCTACCATCGACAC
CACCACGCTGGCACCCAGTTGATCGGCGCGAGATTTAATCGCCGCGACAATTTGCGACGGCGCGTGCAGG
GCCAGACTGGAGGTGGCAACGCCAATCAGCAACGACTGTTTGCCCGCCAGTTGTTGTGCCACGCGGTTGG
GAATGTAATTCAGCTCCGCCATCGCCGCTTCCACTTTTTCCCGCGTTTTCGCAGAAACGTGGCTGGCCTG
GTTCACCACGCGGGAAACGGTCTGATAAGAGACACCGGCATACTCTGCGACATCGTATAACGTTACTGGT
TTCACATTCACCACCCTGAATTGACTCTCTTCCGGGCGCTATCATGCCATACCGCGAAAGGTTTTGCGCC
ATTCGATGGTGTCCGGGATCTCGACGCTCTCCCTTATGCGACTCCTGCATTAGGAAGCAGCCCAGTAGTA
GGTTGAGGCCGTTGAGCACCGCCGCCGCAAGGAATGGTGCATGCAAGGAGATGGCGCCCAACAGTCCCCC
GGCCACGGGGCCTGCCACCATACCCACGCCGAAACAAGCGCTCATGAGCCCGAAGTGGCGAGCCCGATCT
TCCCCATCGGTGATGTCGGCGATATAGGCGCCAGCAACCGCACCTGTGGCGCCGGTGATGCCGGCCACGA
TGCGTCCGGCGTAGAGGATCGAGATCGATCTCGATCCCGCGAAATTAATACGACTCACTATAGGGGAATT
GTGAGCGGATAACAATTCCCCTCTAGAAATAATTTTGTTTAACTTTAAGAAGGAGATATACCATGCATCA
CCACCATCATCACCATCACCACCACGAAAACCTGTATTTTCAGGGCATCGGTACTGGCTTTCCATTCGAC
CCCCATTATGTGGAAGTCCTGGGCGAGCGCATGCACTACGTCGATGTTGGTCCGCGCGATGGCACCCCTG
TGCTGTTCCTGCACGGTAACCCGACCTCCTCCTACGTGTGGCGCAACATCATCCCGCATGTTGCACCGAC
CCATCGCTGCATTGCTCCAGACCTGATCGGTATGGGCAAATCCGACAAACCAGACCTGGGTTATTTCTTC
GACGACCACGTCCGCTTCATGGATGCCTTCATCGAAGCCCTGGGTCTGGAAGAGGTCGTCCTGGTCATTC
ACGACTGGGGCTCCGCTCTGGGTTTCCACTGGGCCAAGCGCAATCCAGAGCGCGTCAAAGGTATTGCATT
TATGGAGTTCATCCGCCCTATCCCGACCTGGGACGAATGGCCAGAATTTGCCCGCGAGACCTTCCAGGCC
TTCCGCACCACCGACGTCGGCCGCAAGCTGATCATCGATCAGAACGTTTTTATCGAGGGTACGCTGCCGT
GGGGTGTCGTCCGCCCGCTGACTGAAGTCGAGATGGACCATTACCGCGAGCCGTTCCTGAATCCTGTTGA
CCGCGAGCCACTGTGGCGCTTCCCAAACGAGCTGCCAATCGCCGGTGAGCCAGCGAACATCGTCGCGCTG
GTCGAAGAATACATGGACTGGCTGCACCAGTCCCCTGTCCCGAAGCTGCTGTTCTGGGGCACCCCAGGCG
TTCTGATCCCACCGGCCGAAGCCGCTCGCCTGGCCAAAAGCCTGCCTAACTGCAAGGCTGTGGACATCGG
CCCGGGTCTGAATCTGCTGCAAGAAGACAACCCGGACCTGATCGGCAGCGAGATCGCGCGCTGGCTGTCT
ACTCTGGAGATTTAATTAACCTAGGCTGCTGCCACCGCTGAGCAATA
